>Addgene plasmid #62804 | pLPC-Flag-PML-IV | depositor partial sequence | sequence record 105615 | 3X-Flag PML-IV and a part of pLPC
CTGCAGCCTGAATATGGGCCAAACAGGATATCTGTGGTAAGCAGTTCCTGCCCCGGCTCAGGGCCAAGAA
CAGATGGAACAGCTGAATATGGGCCAAACAGGATATCTGTGGTAAGCAGTTCCTGCCCCGGCTCAGGGCC
AAGAACAGATGGTCCCCAGATGCGGTCCAGCCCTCAGCAGTTTCTAGAGAACCATCAGATGTTTCCAGGG
TGCCCCAAGGACCTGAAATGACCCTGTGCCTTATTTGAACTAACCAATCAGTTCGCTTCTCGCTTCTGTT
CGCGCGCTTCTGCTCCCCGAGCTCAATAAAAGAGCCCACAACCCCTCACTCGGGGCGCCAGTCCTCCGAT
TGACTGAGTCGCCCGGGTACCCGTGTATCCAATAAACCCTCTTGCAGTTGCATCCGACTTGTGGTCTCGC
TGTTCCTTGGGAGGGTCTCCTCTGAGTGATTGACTACCCGTCAGCGGGGGTCTTTCATTTGGGGGCTCGT
CCGGGATCGGGAGACCCCTGCCCAGGGACCACCGACCCACCACCGGGAGGTAAGCTGGCCAGCAACTTAT
CTGTGTCTGTCCGATTGTCTAGTGTCTATGACTGATTTTATGCGCCTGCGTCGGTACTAGTTAGCTAACT
AGCTCTGTATCTGGCGGACCCGTGGTGGAACTGACGAGTTCTGAACACCCGGCCGCAACCCTGGGAGACG
TCCCAGGGACTTTGGGGGCCGTTTTTGTGGCCCGACCTGAGGAAGGGAGTCGATGTGGAATCCGACCCCG
TCAGGATATGTGGTTCTGGTAGGAGACGAGAACCTAAAACAGTTCCCGCCTCCGTCTGAATTTTTGCTTT
CGGTTTGGAACCGAAGCCGCGCGTCTTGTCTGCTGCAGCATCGTTCTGTGTTGTCTCTGTCTGACTGTGT
TTCTGTATTTGTCTGAAAATTAGGGCCAGACTGTTACCACTCCCTTAAGTTTGACCTTAGATCACTGGAA
AGATGTCGAGCGGCTCGCTCACAACCAGTCGGTAGATGTCAAGAAGAGACGTTGGGTTACCTTCTGCTCT
GCAGAATGGCCAACCTTTAACGTCGGATGGCCGCGAGACGGCACCTTTAACCGAGACCTCATCACCCAGG
TTAAGATCAAGGTCTTTTCACCTGGCCCGCATGGACACCCAGACCAGGTCCCCTACATCGTGACCTGGGA
AGCCTTGGCTTTTGACCCCCCTCCCTGGGTCAAGCCCTTTGTACACCCTAAGCCTCCGCCTCCTCTTCTT
CCATCCGCGCCGTCTCTCCCCCTTGAACCTCCTCTTTCGACCCCGCCTCAATCCTCCCTTTATCCAGCCC
TCACTCCTTCTCTAGGCGCCGGCCGGATCAGCTTCCATGACCGAGTACAAGCCCACGGTGCGCCTCGCCA
CCCGCGACGACGTCCCCCGGGCCGTACGCACCCTCGCCGCCGCGTTCGCCGACTACCCCGCCACGCGCCA
CACCGTCGATCCGGACCGCCACATCGAGCGGGTCACCGAGCTGCAAGAACTCTTCCTCACGCGCGTCGGG
CTCGACATCGGCAAGGTGTGGGTCGCGGACGACGGCGCCGCGGTGGCGGTCTGGACCACGCCGGAGAGCG
TCGAAGCGGGGGCGGTGTTCGCCGAGATCGGCCCGCGCATGGCCGAGTTGAGCGGTTCCCGGCTGGCCGC
GCAGCAACAGATGGAAGGCCTCCTGGCGCCGCACCGGCCCAAGGAGCCCGCGTGGTTCCTGGCCACCGTC
GGCGTCTCGCCCGACCACCAGGGCAAGGGTCTGGGCAGCGCCGTCGTGCTCCCCGGAGTGGAGGCGGCCG
AGCGCGCCGGGGTGCCCGCCTTCCTGGAGACCTCCGCGCCCCGCAACCTCCCCTTCTACGAGCGGCTCGG
CTTCACCGTCACCGCCGACGTCGAGTGCCCGAAGGACCGCGCGACCTGGTGCATGACCCGCAAGCCCGGT
GCCTGACGCCCGCCCCACGACCCGCAGCGCCCGACCGAAAGGAGCGCACGACCCCATGATATCGGCCTGG
CTGACCGCCCAACGACCCCCGCCCATTGACGTCAATAATGACGTATGTTCCCATAGTAACGCCAATAGGG
ACTTTCCATTGACGTCAATGGGTGGAGTATTTACGGTAAACTGCCCACTTGGCAGTACATCAAGTGTATC
ATATGCCAAGTCCGCCCCCTATTGACGTCAATGACGGTAAATGGCCCGCCTGGCATTATGCCCAGTACAT
GACCTTACGGGACTTTCCTACTTGGCAGTACATCTACGTATTAGTCATCGCTATTACCATGGTGATGCGG
TTTTGGCAGTACACCAATGGGCGTGGATAGCGGTTTGACTCACGGGGATTTCCAAGTCTCCACCCCATTG
ACGTCAATGGGAGTTTGTTTTGGCACCAAAATCAACGGGACTTTCCAAAATGTCGTAATAACCCCGCCCC
GTTGACGCAAATGGGCGGTAGGCGTGTACGGTGGGAGGTCTATATAAGCAGAGCTCTCTGGCTAACTAGA
GAACCCACTGCTTACTGGCTTATCGAAATTAATACGACTCACTATAGGGAGACCCAAGCTTGGTACCGAG
CTCGGATCCATGGACTACAAAGACCATGACGGTGATTATAAAGATCATGACATCGATTACAAGGATGACG
ATGACAAGCTTGCGGCCGCGAATTCAATGGAGCCTGCACCCGCCCGATCTCCGAGGCCCCAGCAGGACCC
CGCCCGGCCCCAGGAGCCCACCATGCCTCCCCCCGAGACCCCCTCTGAAGGCCGCCAGCCCAGCCCCAGC
CCCAGCCCTACAGAGCGAGCCCCCGCTTCGGAGGAGGAGTTCCAGTTTCTGCGCTGCCAGCAATGCCAGG
CGGAAGCCAAGTGCCCGAAGCTGCTGCCTTGTCTGCACACGCTGTGCTCAGGATGCCTGGAGGCGTCGGG
CATGCAGTGCCCCATCTGCCAGGCGCCCTGGCCCCTAGGTGCAGACACACCCGCCCTGGATAACGTCTTT
TTCGAGAGTCTGCAGCGGCGCCTGTCGGTGTACCGGCAGATTGTGGATGCGCAGGCTGTGTGCACCCGCT
GCAAAGAGTCGGCCGACTTCTGGTGCTTTGAGTGCGAGCAGCTCCTCTGCGCCAAGTGCTTCGAGGCACA
CCAGTGGTTCCTCAAGCACGAGGCCCGGCCCCTAGCAGAGCTGCGCAACCAGTCGGTGCGTGAGTTCCTG
GACGGCACCCGCAAGACCAACAACATCTTCTGCTCCAACCCCAACCACCGCACCCCTACGCTGACCAGCA
TCTACTGCCGAGGATGTTCCAAGCCGCTGTGCTGCTCGTGCGCGCTCCTTGACAGCAGCCACAGTGAGCT
CAAGTGCGACATCAGCGCAGAGATCCAGCAGCGACAGGAGGAGCTGGACGCCATGACGCAGGCGCTGCAG
GAGCAGGATAGTGCCTTTGGCGCGGTTCACGCGCAGATGCACGCGGCCGTCGGCCAGCTGGGCCGCGCGC
GTGCCGAGACCGAGGAGCTGATCCGCGAGCGCGTGCGCCAGGTGGTAGCTCACGTGCGGGCTCAGGAGCG
CGAGCTGCTGGAGGCTGTGGACGCGCGGTACCAGCGCGACTACGAGGAGATGGCCAGTCGGCTGGGCCGC
CTGGATGCTGTGCTGCAGCGCATCCGCACGGGCAGCGCGCTGGTGCAGAGGATGAAGTGCTACGCCTCGG
ACCAGGAGGTGCTGGACATGCACGGTTTCCTGCGCCAGGCGCTCTGCCGCCTGCGCCAGGAGGAGCCCCA
GAGCCTGCAAGCTGCCGTGCGCACCGATGGCTTCGACGAGTTCAAGGTGCGCCTGCAGGACCTCAGCTCT
TGCATCACCCAGGGGAAAGATGCAGCTGTATCCAAGAAAGCCAGCCCAGAGGCTGCCAGCACTCCCAGGG
ACCCTATTGACGTTGACCTGCCCGAGGAGGCAGAGAGAGTGAAGGCCCAGGTTCAGGCCCTGGGGCTGGC
TGAAGCCCAGCCTATGGCTGTGGTACAGTCAGTGCCCGGGGCACACCCCGTGCCAGTGTACGCCTTCTCC
ATCAAAGGCCCTTCCTATGGAGAGGATGTCTCCAATACAACGACAGCCCAGAAGAGGAAGTGCAGCCAGA
CCCAGTGCCCCAGGAAGGTCATCAAGATGGAGTCTGAGGAGGGGAAGGAGGCAAGGTTGGCTCGGAGCTC
CCCGGAGCAGCCCAGGCCCAGCACCTCCAAGGCAGTCTCACCACCCCACCTGGATGGACCGCCTAGCCCC
AGGAGCCCCGTCATAGGAAGTGAGGTCTTCCTGCCCAACAGCAACCACGTGGCCAGTGGCGCCGGGGAGG
CAGAGGAACGCGTTGTGGTGATCAGCAGCTCGGAAGACTCAGATGCCGAAAACTCGTCCTCCCGAGAGCT
GGATGACAGCAGCAGTGAGTCCAGTGACCTCCAGCTGGAAGGCCCCAGCACCCTCAGGGTCCTGGACGAG
AACCTTGCTGACCCCCAAGCAGAAGACAGACCTCTGGTTTTCTTTGACCTCAAGATTGACAATGAAAGTG
GGTTCTCCTGGGGCTACCCCCACCCCTTTCTAATTTAGTCTCTGAGTCCCAAAGAATTAATTCTGCAGAT
ATCCATCACACTGGCGGCCGGTTAACCTCGAGCATGCATCTAGAGGGCCGATAAAATAAAAGATTTTATT
TAGTCTCCAGAAAAAGGGGGGAATGAAAGACCCCACCTGTAGGTTTGGCAAGCTAGCTTAAGTAACGCCA
TTTTGCAAGGCATGGAAAAATACATAACTGAGAATAGAGAAGTTCAGATCAAGGTCAGGAACAGATGGAA
CAGCTGAATATGGGCCAAACAGGATATCTGTGGTAAGCAGTTCCTGCCCCGGCTCAGGGCCAAGAACAGA
TGGAACAGCTGAATATGGGCCAAACAGGATATCTGTGGTAAGCAGTTCCTGCCCCGGCTCAGGGCCAAGA
ACAGATGGTCCCCAGATGCGGTCCAGCCCTCAGCAGTTTCTAGAGAACCATCAGATGTTTCCAGGGTGCC
CCAAGGACCTGAAATGACCCTGTGCCTTATTTGAACTAACCAATCAGTTCGCTTCTCGCTTCTGTTCGCG
CGCTTCTGCTCCCCGAGCTCAATAAAAGAGCCCACAACCCCTCACTCGGGGCGCCAGTCCTCCGATTGAC
TGAGTCGCCCGGGTACCCGTGTATCCAATAAACCCTCTTGCAGTTGCATCCGACTTGTGGTCTCGCTGTT
CCTTGGGAGGGTCTCCTCTGAGTGATTGACTACCCGTCAGCTCGCTGTTCCTTGGGAGGGTCTCCTCTGA
GTGATTGACTACCCGTCAGCGGGGGTCTTTCATTTCCGACTTGTGGTCTCGCTGCCTTGGGAGGGTCTCC
TCTGAGTGATTGACTACCCGTCAGCGGGGGTCTTCACATGCAGCATGTATCAAAATTAATTTGGTTTTTT
TTCTTAAGTATTTACATTAAATGGCCATAGTTGCATTAATGAATCGGCCAACGCGCGGGGAGAGGCGGTT
TGCGTATTGGCGCTCTTCCGCTTCCTCGCTCACTGACTCGCTGCGCTCGGTCGTTCGGCTGCGGCGAGCG
GTATCAGCTCACTCAAAGGCGGTAATACGGTTATCCACAGAATCAGGGGATAACGCAGGAAAGAACATGT
GAGCAAAAGGCCAGCAAAAGGCCAGGAACCGTAAAAAGGCCGCGTTGCTGGCGTTTTTCCATAGGCTCCG
CCCCCCTGACGAGCATCACAAAAATCGACGCTCAAGTCAGAGGTGGCGAAACCCGACAGGACTATAAAGA
TACCAGGCGTTTCCCCCTGGAAGCTCCCTCGTGCGCTCTCCTGTTCCGACCCTGCCGCTTACCGGATACC
TGTCCGCCTTTCTCCCTTCGGGAAGCGTGGCGCTTTCTCATAGCTCACGCTGTAGGTATCTCAGTTCGGT
GTAGGTCGTTCGCTCCAAGCTGGGCTGTGTGCACGAACCCCCCGTTCAGCCCGACCGCTGCGCCTTATCC
GGTAACTATCGTCTTGAGTCCAACCCGGTAAGACACGACTTATCGCCACTGGCAGCAGCCACTGGTAACA
GGATTAGCAGAGCGAGGTATGTAGGCGGTGCTACAGAGTTCTTGAAGTGGTGGCCTAACTACGGCTACAC
TAGAAGGACAGTATTTGGTATCTGCGCTCTGCTGAAGCCAGTTACCTTCGGAAAAAGAGTTGGTAGCTCT
TGATCCGGCAAACAAACCACCGCTGGTAGCGGTGGTTTTTTTGTTTGCAAGCAGCAGATTACGCGCAGAA
AAAAAGGATCTCAAGAAGATCCTTTGATCTTTTCTACGGGGTCTGACGCTCAGTGGAACGAAAACTCACG
TTAAGGGATTTTGGTCATGAGATTATCAAAAAGGATCTTCACCTAGATCCTTTTAAATTAAAAATGAAGT
TTGCGGCCGCAAATCAATCTAAAGTATATATGAGTAAACTTGGTCTGACAGTTACCAATGCTTAATCAGT
GAGGCACCTATCTCAGCGATCTGTCTATTTCGTTCATCCATAGTTGCCTGACTCCCCGTCGTGTAGATAA
CTACGATACGGGAGGGCTTACCATCTGGCCCCAGTGCTGCAATGATACCGCGAGACCCACGCTCACCGGC
TCCAGATTTATCAGCAATAAACCAGCCAGCCGGAAGGGCCGAGCGCAGAAGTGGTCCTGCAACTTTATCC
GCCTCCATCCAGTCTATTAATTGTTGCCGGGAAGCTAGAGTAAGTAGTTCGCCAGTTAATAGTTTGCGCA
ACGTTGTTGCCATTGCTACAGGCATCGTGGTGTCACGCTCGTCGTTTGGTATGGCTTCATTCAGCTCCGG
TTCCCAACGATCAAGGCGAGTTACATGATCCCCCATGTTGTGCAAAAAAGCGGTTAGCTCCTTCGGTCCT
CCGATCGTTGTCAGAAGTAAGTTGGCCGCAGTGTTATCACTCATGGTTATGGCAGCACTGCATAATTCTC
TTACTGTCATGCCATCCGTAAGATGCTTTTCTGTGACTGGTGAGTACTCAACCAAGTCATTCTGAGAATA
GTGTATGCGGCGACCGAGTTGCTCTTGCCCGGCGTCAACACGGGATAATACCGCGCCACATAGCAGAACT
TTAAAAGTGCTCATCATTGGAAAACGTTCTTCGGGGCGAAAACTCTCAAGGATCTTACCGCTGTTGAGAT
CCAGTTCGATGTAACCCACTCGTGCACCCAACTGATCTTCAGCATCTTTTACTTTCACCAGCGTTTCTGG
GTGAGCAAAAACAGGAAGGCAAAATGCCGCAAAAAAGGGAATAAGGGCGACACGGAAATGTTGAATACTC
ATACTCTTCCTTTTTCAATATTATTGAAGCATTTATCAGGGTTATTGTCTCATGAGCGGATACATATTTG
AATGTATTTAGAAAAATAAACAAATAGGGGTTCCGCGCACATTTCCCCGAAAAGTGCCAC
