>Addgene plasmid #62804 | pLPC-Flag-PML-IV | addgene partial sequence | sequence record 107875 | CMV-F 5'-CGCAAATGGGCGGTAGGCGTG-3'
AGAACCCACTGCTTACTGGCTTATCGAAATTAATACGACTCACTATAGGGAGACCCAAGCTTGGTACCGA
GCTCGGATCCATGGACTACAAAGACCATGACGGTGATTATAAAGATCATGACATCGATTACAAGGATGAC
GATGACAAGCTTGCGGCCGCGAATTCAATGGAGCCTGCACCCGCCCGATCTCCGAGGCCCCAGCAGGACC
CCGCCCGGCCCCAGGAGCCCACCATGCCTCCCCCCGAGACCCCCTCTGAAGGCCGCCAGCCCAGCCCCAG
CCCCAGCCCTACAGAGCGAGCCCCCGCTTCGGAGGAGGAGTTCCAGTTTCTGCGCTGCCAGCAATGCCAG
GCGGAAGCCAAGTGCCCGAAGCTGCTGCCTTGTCTGCACACGCTGTGCTCAGGATGCCTGGAGGCGTCGG
GCATGCAGTGCCCCATCTGCCAGGCGCCCTGGCCCCTAGGTGCAGACACACCCGCCCTGGATAACGTCTT
TTTCGAGAGTCTGCAGCGGCGCCTGTCGGTGTACCGGCAGATTGTGGATGCGCAGGCTGTGTGCACCCGC
TGCAAAGAGTCGGCCGACTTCTGGTGCTTTGAGTGCGAGCAGCTCCTCTGCGCCAAGTGCTTCGAGGCAC
ACCAGTGGTTCCTCAAGCACGAGGCCCGGCCCCTAGCAGAGCTGCGCAACCAGTCGGTGCGTGAGTTCCT
GGACGGCACCCGCAAGACCAACAACATCTTCTGCTCCAACCCCAACCACCGCACCCCTACGCTGACCAGC
ATCTACTGCCGAGGATGTTCCAAGCCGCTGTGCTGCTCGTGCGCGCTCCTTGACAGCAGCCACAGTGAGC
TCAAGTGCGACATCAGCGCA
