>Addgene plasmid #62804 | pLPC-Flag-PML-IV | addgene partial sequence | sequence record 107883 | LNCX-3 5'-ACCTACAGGTGGGGTCTTTCATTCCC-3'
TCTTTTATTTTATCGGCCCTCTAGATGCATGCTCGAGGTTAACCGGCCGCCAGTGTGATGGATATCTGCA
GAATTAATTCTTTGGGACTCAGAGACTAAATTAGAAAGGGGTGGGGGTAGCCCCAGGAGAACCCACTTTC
ATTGTCAATCTTGAGGTCAAAGAAAACCAGAGGTCTGTCTTCTGCTTGGGGGTCAGCAAGGTTCTCGTCC
AGGACCCTGAGGGTGCTGGGGCCTTCCAGCTGGAGGTCACTGGACTCACTGCTGCTGTCATCCAGCTCTC
GGGAGGACGAGTTTTCGGCATCTGAGTCTTCCGAGCTGCTGATCACCACAACGCGTTCCTCTGCCTCCCC
GGCGCCACTGGCCACGTGGTTGCTGTTGGGCAGGAAGACCTCACTTCCTATGACGGGGCTCCTGGGGCTA
GGCGGTCCATCCAGGTGGGGTGGTGAGACTGCCTTGGAGGTGCTGGGCCTGGGCTGCTCCGGGGAGCTCC
GAGCCAACCTTGCCTCCTTCCCCTCCTCAGACTCCATCTTGATGACCTTCCTGGGGCACTGGGTCTGGCT
GCACTTCCTCTTCTGGGCTGTCGTTGTATTGGAGACATCCTCTCCATAGGAAGGGCCTTTGATGGAGAAG
GCGTACACTGGCACGGGGTGTGCCCCGGGCACTGACTGTACCACAGCCATAGGCTGGGCTTCAGCCAGCC
CCAGGGCCTGAACCTGGGCCTTCACTCTCTCTGCCTCCTCGGGCAGGTCAACGTCAATAGGGTCCCTGGG
AGTGCTGGCAGCCTCTGGGCTGGCTTTCTTGGATACAGCTGCATCTTTCCCCTGGGTGATGCAAGAGCTG
AGGTCCTGCAGGCGCACCTTGAA
