[The description below was written by a language model from this plasmid's Addgene catalogue record.]
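Description:
pLPC-Flag-PML-IV is a retroviral mammalian expression plasmid built on the pLPC backbone (about 5.5 kb), giving a total construct of roughly 7.5 kb. It is propagated in E. coli as a high-copy plasmid under ampicillin selection, and it carries a puromycin marker so that transduced or transfected mammalian cells can be selected. As a retroviral vector it is meant to be packaged into viral particles in a suitable packaging cell line, after which the region between the viral long terminal repeats integrates into the target cell genome for stable expression. No feature table accompanies the record. The promoter driving the insert, the element driving puromycin resistance and the bacterial origin are therefore not explicitly stated.

The payload is a 1.9 kb human cDNA encoding isoform IV of the promyelocytic leukemia protein PML (also known as TRIM19), cloned between EcoRI and XhoI sites that both remain intact. A 3X-FLAG epitope is fused to the N terminus, allowing detection, immunoprecipitation or immunofluorescence of the exogenous protein with anti-FLAG antibodies. The depositor notes that "PML-IV" follows the commonly used isoform nomenclature from the PML literature, and that the same isoform is called PML isoform 6 in GenBank. This matters when comparing the construct with database entries.

The stated purpose is expression of PML-IV. The associated publication concerns the regulation of E2F transcription factors and cellular senescence by PML nuclear bodies, which suggests use for stable, tagged overexpression of this isoform in studies of nuclear body function and senescence.
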