Addgene plasmid #62804: pLPC-Flag-PML-IV
Purpose: expresses the isoform IV of PML (promyelocytic leukemia protein)
Depositing lab: Gerardo Ferbeyre. Depositing organization: University of Montreal. Publication: Regulation of E2Fs and senescence by PML nuclear bodies. Vernier M, Bourdeau V, Gaumont-Leclerc MF, Moiseeva O, Begin V, Saad F, Mes-Masson AM, Ferbeyre G. Genes Dev. 2011 Jan 1;25(1):41-50. doi: 10.1101/gad.1975111. PubMed 21205865.
Backbone
  Vector backbone: pLPC
  Backbone size w/o insert (bp): 5500
  Total vector size (bp): 7480
  Vector type: Mammalian Expression, Retroviral
  Selectable markers: Puromycin
Growth in bacteria
  Bacterial resistance: Ampicillin, 100 μg/mL
  Growth temperature: 37°C
  Growth strain: Top10
  Copy number: High Copy
Gene/Insert
  Gene/Insert name: PML-IV
  Species: H. sapiens (human)
  Insert size (bp): 1902
  Entrez Gene: PML (a.k.a. MYL, PP8675, RNF71, TRIM19)
  Tag / fusion protein: 3X-FLAG (N terminal on insert)
  Cloning method: Restriction Enzyme; 5′ cloning site EcoRI (not destroyed); 3′ cloning site XhoI (not destroyed)
  Sequencing primers: 5′ taggcgtgtacggtggga; 3′ acctgtaggtttggcaag
Terms and licenses: Academic/Nonprofit Terms; Industry Terms: Not Available to Industry
Depositor comments: The PML isoform in this plasmid is referred to as PML-IV according to the nomenclature established by Jensen, Shiels and Freemont Oncogene. 2001 Oct 29;20(49):7223-33. The GenBank nomenclature for PML-IV is PML isoform 6 (GenBank ID NM_002675.3).
How to cite: pLPC-Flag-PML-IV was a gift from Gerardo Ferbeyre (Addgene plasmid # 62804 ; http://n2t.net/addgene:62804 ; RRID:Addgene_62804)
